>Addgene plasmid #108185 | P16ΔS:(MCS)-3xHA-S11 | addgene full sequence | sequence record 209771 | Addgene NGS Result
AGTACATCACCGACGAGCAAGGCAAGACCGAGCGCCTTTCCGACGCTCACCGGGCTGGTTGCCCTCGCCG
CTGGGCTGGCGGCCGTCTATGGCCCTGCAAACGCGCCAGAAACGCCGTCGAAGCCGTGTGCGAGACACCG
CGGCCGCCGGCGTTGTGGATACCTCGCGGAAAACTTGGCCCTCACTGACAGATGAGGGGCGGACGTTGAC
ACTTGAGGGGCCGACTCACCCGGCGCGGCGTTGACAGATGAGGGGCAGGCTCGATTTCGGCCGGCGACGT
GGAGCTGGCCAGCCTCGCAAATCGGCGAAAACGCCTGATTTTACGCGAGTTTCCCACAGATGATGTGGAC
AAGCCTGGGGATAAGTGCCCTGCGGTATTGACACTTGAGGGGCGCGACTACTGACAGATGAGGGGCGCGA
TCCTTGACACTTGAGGGGCAGAGTGCTGACAGATGAGGGGCGCACCTATTGACATTTGAGGGGCTGTCCA
CAGGCAGAAAATCCAGCATTTGCAAGGGTTTCCGCCCGTTTTTCGGCCACCGCTAACCTGTCTTTTAACC
TGCTTTTAAACCAATATTTATAAACCTTGTTTTTAACCAGGGCTGCGCCCTGTGCGCGTGACCGCGCACG
CCGAAGGGGGGTGCCCCCCCTTCTCGAACCCTCCCGGCCCGCTAACGCGGGCCTCCCATCCCCCCAGGGG
CTGCGCCCCTCGGCCGCGAACGGCCTCACCCCAAAAATGGCAGCGCTGGCAGTCCTTGCCATTGCCGGGA
TCGGGGCAGTAACGGGATGGGCGATCAGCCCGAGCGCGACGCCCGGAAGCATTGACGTGCCGCAGGTGCT
GGCATCGACATTCAGCGACCAGGTGCCGGGCAGTGAGGGCGGCGGCCTGGGTGGCGGCCTGCCCTTCACT
TCGGCCGTCGGGGCATTCACGGACTTCATGGCGGGGCCGGCAATTTTTACCTTGGGCATTCTTGGCATAG
TGGTCGCGGGTGCCGTGCTCGTGTTCGGGGGTGCGATAAACCCAGCGAACCATTTGAGGTGATAGGTAAG
ATTATACCGAGGTATGAAAACGAGAATTGGACCTTTACAGAATTACTCTATGAAGCGCCATATTTAAAAA
GCTACCAAGACGAAGAGGATGAAGAGGATGAGGAGGCAGATTGCCTTGAATATATTGACAATACTGATAA
GATAATATATCTTTTATATAGAAGATATCGCCGTATGTAAGGATTTCAGGGGGCAAGGCATAGGCAGCGC
GCTTATCAATATATCTATAGAATGGGCAAAGCATAAAAACTTGCATGGACTAATGCTTGAAACCCAGGAC
AATAACCTTATAGCTTGTAAATTCTATCATAATTGGGTAATGACTCCAACTTATTGATAGTGTTTTATGT
TCAGATAATGCCCGATGACTTTGTCATGCAGCTCCACCGATTTTGAGAACGACAGCGACTTCCGTCCCAG
CCGTGCCAGGTGCTGCCTCAGATTCAGGTTATGCCGCTCAATTCGCTGCGTATATCGCTTGCTGATTACG
TGCAGCTTTCCCTTCAGGCGGGATTCATACAGCGGCCAGCCATCCGTCATCCATATCACCACGTCAAAGG
GTGACAGCAGGCTCATAAGACGCCCCAGCGTCGCCATAGTGCGTTCACCGAATACGTGCGCAACAACCGT
CTTCCGGAGACTGTCATACGCGTAAAACAGCCAGCGCTGGCGCGATTTAGCCCCGACATAGCCCCACTGT
TCGTCCATTTCCGCGCAGACGATGACGTCACTGCCCGGCTGTATGCGCGAGGTTACCGACTGCGGCCTGA
GTTTTTTAAGTGACGTAAAATCGTGTTGAGGCCAACGCCCATAATGCGGGCTGTTGCCCGGCATCCAACG
CCATTCATGGCCATATCAATGATTTTCTGGTGCGTACCGGGTTGAGAAGCGGTGTAAGTGAACTGCAGTT
GCCATGTTTTACGGCAGTGAGAGCAGAGATAGCGCTGATGTCCGGCGGTGCTTTTGCCGTTACGCACCAC
CCCGTCAGTAGCTGAACAGGAGGGACAGCTGATAGAAACAGAAGCCACTGGAGCACCTCAAAAACACCAT
CATACACTAAATCAGTAAGTTGGCAGCATCACCCATAATTGTGGTTTCAAAATCGGCTCCGTCGATACTA
TGTTATACGCCAACTTTGAAAACAACTTTGAAAAAGCTGTTTTCTGGTATTTAAGGTTTTAGAATGCAAG
GAACAGTGAATTGGAGTTCGTCTTGTTATAATTAGCTTCTTGGGGTATCTTTAAATACTGTAGAAAAGAG
GAAGGAAATAATAAATGGCTAAAATGAGAATATCACCGGAATTGAAAAAACTGATCGAAAAATACCGCTG
CGTAAAAGATACGGAAGGAATGTCTCCTGCTAAGGTATATAAGCTGGTGGGAGAAAATGAAAACCTATAT
TTAAAAATGACGGACAGCCGGTATAAAGGGACCACCTATGATGTGGAACGGGAAAAGGACATGATGCTAT
GGCTGGAAGGAAAGCTGCCTGTTCCAAAGGTCCTGCACTTTGAACGGCATGATGGCTGGAGCAATCTGCT
CATGAGTGAGGCCGATGGCGTCCTTTGCTCGGAAGAGTATGAAGATGAACAAAGCCCTGAAAAGATTATC
GAGCTGTATGCGGAGTGCATCAGGCTCTTTCACTCCATCGACATATCGGATTGTCCCTATACGAATAGCT
TAGACAGCCGCTTAGCCGAATTGGATTACTTACTGAATAACGATCTGGCCGATGTGGATTGCGAAAACTG
GGAAGAAGACACTCCATTTAAAGATCCGCGCGAGCTGTATGATTTTTTAAAGACGGAAAAGCCCGAAGAG
GAACTTGTCTTTTCCCACGGCGACCTGGGAGACAGCAACATCTTTGTGAAAGATGGCAAAGTAAGTGGCT
TTATTGATCTTGGGAGAAGCGGCAGGGCGGACAAGTGGTATGACATTGCCTTCTGCGTCCGGTCGATCAG
GGAGGATATCGGGGAAGAACAGTATGTCGAGCTATTTTTTGACTTACTGGGGATCAAGCCTGATTGGGAG
AAAATAAAATATTATATTTTACTGGATGAATTGTTTTAGTACCTAGATGTGGCGCAACGATGCCGGCGAC
AAGCAGGAGCGCACCGACTTCTTCCGCATCAAGTGTTTTGGCTCTCAGGCCGAGGCCCACGGCAAGTATT
TGGGCAAGGGGTCGCTGGTATTCGTGCAGGGCAAGATTCGGAATACCAAGTACGAGAAGGACGGCCAGAC
GGTCTACGGGACCGACTTCATTGCCGATAAGGTGGATTATCTGGACACCAAGGCACCAGGCGGGTCAAAT
CAGGAATAAGGGCACATTGCCCCGGCGTGAGTCGGGGCAATCCCGCAAGGAGGGTGAATGAATCGGACGT
TTGACCGGAAGGCATACAGGCAAGAACTGATCGACGCGGGGTTTTCCGCCGAGGATGCCGAAACCATCGC
AAGCCGCACCGTCATGCGTGCGCCCCGCGAAACCTTCCAGTCCGTCGGCTCGATGGTCCAGCAAGCTACG
GCCAAGATCGAGCGCGACAGCGTGCAACTGGCTCCCCCTGCCCTGCCCGCGCCATCGGCCGCCGTGGAGC
GTTCGCGTCGTCTCGAACAGGAGGCGGCAGGTTTGGCGAAGTCGATGACCATCGACACGCGAGGAACTAT
GACGACCAAGAAGCGAAAAACCGCCGGCGAGGACCTGGCAAAACAGGTCAGCGAGGCCAAGCAGGCCGCG
TTGCTGAAACACACGAAGCAGCAGATCAAGGAAATGCAGCTTTCCTTGTTCGATATTGCGCCGTGGCCGG
ACACGATGCGAGCGATGCCAAACGACACGGCCCGCTCTGCCCTGTTCACCACGCGCAACAAGAAAATCCC
GCGCGAGGCGCTGCAAAACAAGGTCATTTTCCACGTCAACAAGGACGTGAAGATCACCTACACCGGCGTC
GAGCTGCGGGCCGACGATGACGAACTGGTGTGGCAGCAGGTGTTGGAGTACGCGAAGCGCACCCCTATCG
GCGAGCCGATCACCTTCACGTTCTACGAGCTTTGCCAGGACCTGGGCTGGTCGATCAATGGCCGGTATTA
CACGAAGGCCGAGGAATGCCTGTCGCGCCTACAGGCGACGGCGATGGGCTTCACGTCCGACCGCGTTGGG
CACCTGGAATCGGTGTCGCTGCTGCACCGCTTCCGCGTCCTGGACCGTGGCAAGAAAACGTCCCGTTGCC
AGGTCCTGATCGACGAGGAAATCGTCGTGCTGTTTGCTGGCGACCACTACACGAAATTCATATGGGAGAA
GTACCGCAAGCTGTCGCCGACGGCCCGACGGATGTTCGACTATTTCAGCTCGCACCGGGAGCCGTACCCG
CTCAAGCTGGAAACCTTCCGCCTCATGTGCGGATCGGATTCCACCCGCGTGAAGAAGTGGCGCGAGCAGG
TCGGCGAAGCCTGCGAAGAGTTGCGAGGCAGCGGCCTGGTGGAACACGCCTGGGTCAATGATGACCTGGT
GCATTGCAAACGCTAGGGCCTTGTGGGGTCAGTTCCGGCTGGGGGTTCAGCAGCCAGCGCTTTACTGGCA
TTTCAGGAACAAGCGGGCACTGCTCGACGCACTTGCTTCGCTCAGTATCGCTCGGGACGCACGGCGCGCT
CTACGAACTGCCGATAAACAGAGGATTAAAATTGACAATTGTGATTAAGGCTCAGATTCGACGGCTTGGA
GCGGCCGACGTGCAGGATTTCCGCGAGATCCGATTGTCGGCCCTGAAGAAAGCTCCAGAGATGTTCGGGT
CCGTTTACGAGCACGAGGAGAAAAAGCCCATGGAGGCGTTCGCTGAACGGTTGCGAGATGCCGTGGCATT
CGGCGCCTACATCGACGGCGAGATCATTGGGCTGTCGGTCTTCAAACAGGAGGACGGCCCCAAGGACGCT
CACAAGGCGCATCTGTCCGGCGTTTTCGTGGAGCCCGAACAGCGAGGCCGAGGGGTCGCCGGTATGCTGC
TGCGGGCGTTGCCGGCGGGTTTATTGCTCGTGATGATCGTCCGACAGATTCCAACGGGAATCTGGTGGAT
GCGCATCTTCATCCTCGGCGCACTTAATATTTCGCTATTCTGGAGCTTGTTGTTTATTTCGGTCTACCGC
CTGCCGGGCGGGGTCGCGGCGACGGTAGGCGCTGTGCAGCCGCTGATGGTCGTGTTCATCTCTGCCGCTC
TGCTAGGTAGCCCGATACGATTGATGGCGGTCCTGGGGGCTATTTGCGGAACTGCGGGCGTGGCGCTGTT
GGTGTTGACACCAAACGCAGCGCTAGATCCTGTCGGCGTCGCAGCGGGCCTGGCGGGGGCGGTTTCCATG
GCGTTCGGAACCGTGCTGACCCGCAAGTGGCAACCTCCCGTGCCTCTGCTCACCTTTACCGCCTGGCAAC
TGGCGGCCGGAGGACTTCTGCTCGTTCCAGTAGCTTTAGTGTTTGATCCGCCAATCCCGATGCCTACAGG
AACCAATGTTCTCGGCCTGGCGTGGCTCGGCCTGATCGGAGCGGGTTTAACCTACTTCCTTTGGTTCCGG
GGGATCTCGCGACTCGAACCTACAGTTGTTTCCTTACTGGGCTTTCTCAGCCCCAGATCTGGGGTCGATC
AGCCGGGGATGCATCAGGCCGACAGTCGGAACTTCGGGTCCCCGACCTGTACCATTCGGTGAGCAATGGA
TAGGGGAGTTGATATCGTCAACGTTCACTTCTAAAGAAATAGCGCCACTCAGCTTCCTCAGCGGCTTTAT
CCAGCGATTTCCTATTATGTCGGCATAGTTCTCAAGATCGACAGCCTGTCACGGTTAAGCGAGAAATGAA
TAAGAAGGCTGATAATTCGGATCTCTGCGAGGGAGATGATATTTGATCACAGGCAGCAACGCTCTGTCAT
CGTTACAATCAACATGCTACCCTCCGCGAGATCATCCGTGTTTCAAACCCGGCAGCTTAGTTGCCGTTCT
TCCGAATAGCATCGGTAACATGAGCAAAGTCTGCCGCCTTACAACGGCTCTCCCGCTGACGCCGTCCCGG
ACTGATGGGCTGCCTGTATCGAGTGGTGATTTTGTGCCGAGCTGCCGGTCGGGGAGCTGTTGGCTGGCTG
GTGGCAGGATATATTGTGGTGTAAACAAATTGACGCTTAGACAACTTAATAACACATTGCGGACGTTTTT
AATGTACTGGGGTGGTTTTTCTTTTCACCAGTGAGACGGGCAACAGCTGATTGCCCTTCACCGCCTGGCC
CTGAGAGAGTTGCAGCAAGCGGTCCACGCTGGTTTGCCCCAGCAGGCGAAAATCCTGTTTGATGGTGGTT
CCGAAATCGGCAAAATCCCTTATAAATCAAAAGAATAGCCCGAGATAGGGT
[37 nt withheld, positions 6422-6458]
AAAGAACGTGGACTCCAACGTCAAAGG
[141 nt withheld, positions 6486-6626]
G
[44 nt withheld, positions 6628-6671]
CATTCAGGCTGCGCAACTGTTGGGAAGGGCGATCGGTGCGGGCCTCTTCGCTATTACGCCAGCTGGCGAA
AGGGGGATGTGCTGCAAGGCGATTAAGTTGGGTAACGCCAGGGTTTTCCCAGTCACGACGTTGTAAAACG
ACGGCCAGTGAATTAATTCCCATCTTGAAAGAAATATAGTTTAAATATTTATTGATAAAATAACAAGTCA
GGTATTATAGTCCAAGCAAAAACATAAATTTATTGATGCAAGTTTAAATTCAGAAATATTTCAATAACTG
ATTATATCAGCTGGTACATTGCCGTAGATGAAAGACTGAGTGCGATATTATGTGTAATACATAAATTGAT
GATATAGCTAGCTTAGCTCATCGGGGGATCGATCCGTCGAAGCTAGCTTGGGTCCCGCTCAGAAGAACTC
GTCAAGAAGGCGATAGAAGGCGATGCGCTGCGAATCGGGAGCGGCGATACCGTAAAGCACGAGGAAGCGG
TCAGCCCATTCGCCGCCAAGCTCTTCAGCAATATCACGGGTAGCCAACGCTATGTCCTGATAGCGGTCCG
CCACACCCAGCCGGCCACAGTCGATGAATCCAGAAAAGCGGCCATTTTCCACCATGATATTCGGCAAGCA
GGCATCGCCATGGGTCACGACGAGATCCTCGCCGTCGGGCATGCGCGCCTTGAGCCTGGCGAACAGTTCG
GCTGGCGCGAGCCCCTGATGCTCTTCGTCCAGATCATCCTGATCGACAAGACCGGCTTCCATCCGAGTAC
GTGCTCGCTCGATGCGATGTTTCGCTTGGTGGTCGAATGGGCAGGTAGCCGGATCAAGCGTATGCAGCCG
CCGCATTGCATCAGCCATGATGGATACTTTCTCGGCAGGAGCAAGGTGAGATGACAGGAGATCCTGCCCC
GGCACTTCGCCCAATAGCAGCCAGTCCCTTCCCGCTTCAGTGACAACGTCGAGCACAGCTGCGCAAGGAA
CGCCCGTCGTGGCCAGCCACGATAGCCGCGCTGCCTCGTCCTGCAGTTCATTCAGGGCACCGGACAGGTC
GGTCTTGACAAAAAGAACCGGGCGCCCCTGCGCTGACAGCCGGAACACGGCGGCATCAGAGCAGCCGATT
GTCTGTTGTGCCCAGTCATAGCCGAATAGCCTCTCCACCCAAGCGGCCGGAGAACCTGCGTGCAATCCAT
CTTGTTCAATCCAAGCTCCCATGGGCCCTCGACTAGAGTCGAGATCTGGATTGAGAGTGAATATGAGACT
CTAATTGGATACCGAGGGGAATTTATGGAACGTCAGTGGAGCATTTTTGACAAGAAATATTTGCTAGCTG
ATAGTGACCTTAGGCGACTTTTGAACGCGCAATAATGGTTTCTGACGTATGTGCTTAGCTCATTAAACTC
CAGAAACCCGCGGCTGAGTGGCTCCTTCAACGTTGCGGTTCTGTCAGTTCCAAACGTAAAACGGCTTGTC
CCGCGTCATCGGCGGGGGTCATAACGTGACTCCCTTAATTCTCCGCTCATGATCTTGATCCCCTGCGCCA
TCAGATCCTTGGCGGCAAGAAAGCCATCCAGTTTACTTTGCAGGGCTTCCCAACCTTACCAGAGGGCGCC
CCAGCTGGCAATTCCGGTTCGCTTGCTGTCCATAAAACCGCCCAGTCTAGCTATCGCCATGTAAGCCCAC
TGCAAGCTACCTGCTTTCTCTTTGCGCTTGCGTTTTCCCTTGTCCAGATAGCCCAGTAGCTGACATTCAT
CCGGGGTCAGCACCGTTTCTGCGGACTGGCTTTCTACGTGTTCCGCTTCCTTTAGCAGCCCTTGCGCCCT
GAGTGCTTGCGGCAGCGTGAAGCTTTGGAACCATCTTTTGGGTTCCTTTCTTCTTCTCTTTTTTTGTTTC
TCTCTTAAAAGTCTTTTCTCTTTTCAAGTGCTTCAAACAAAACTAATTTGTTATAAAGGGAGTTTCTCTA
TTTTATTATATAGCAAAAAACTTCCAAAATTTCTCATTTCTGTGTTTAACCTTTTCGTACATCAGTTTTA
AAGCACAGAGTGCTCAATGTTCTTCCAATATCGTTATTAATAAATTTTGATTAAATTCAATCAAATCGGA
GTTATATTACCACATGAGGTTAAAGGGCCATATTAAAAAGTCTGCACTTCATATGAGCAACAAGGCTTTT
ATGTCTTTATGGTTGATTTGATGGCCCATATATGATAGTTCAAAGGCCCATATTAAAAAATGCCCTAACA
TGATTCGATTCGTATATAAAGACGCTTAATGTGACAAGCGAACTTGCTCATTAGGGTTTCTCATCTACGA
CGGCGTGGGCTAGAGGATCCGGCGCGCCCGGGTTAATTAACTCGAGTCTAGAGTCGACTTACCCATACGA
TGTTCCAGATTACGCTGGCTACCCATACGATGTTCCAGATTACGCTGGATCATACCCATACGATGTTCCA
GATTACGCTACTAGTGGTGGAGGGTCTGGTGGCGGATCAACCAGTGAAAAGCGTGACCACATGGTCCTTC
TTGAGTATGTAACTGCTGCTGGGATTACAGATGCTAGCTAAATCGAGCTCGAATTTCCCCGATCGTTCAA
ACATTTGGCAATAAAGTTTCTTAAGATTGAATCCTGTTGCCGGTCTTGCGATGATTATCATATAATTTCT
GTTGAATTACGTTAAGCATGTAATAATTAACATGTAATGCATGACGTTATTTATGAGATGGGTTTTTATG
ATTAGAGTCCCGCAATTATACATTTAATACGCGATAGAAAACAAAATATAGCGCGCAAACTAGGATAAAT
TATCGCGCGCGGTGTCATCTATGTTACTAGATCGGGAATTCAGATCGGCTGAGTGGCTCCTTCAACGTTG
CGGTTCTGTCAGTTCCAAACGTAAAACGGCTTGTCCCGCGTCATCGGCGGGGGTCATAACGTGACTCCCT
TAATTCTCCGCTCATGATCAGATTGTCGTTTCCCGCCTTCAGTTTAAACTATCAGTGTTTGACAGGATAT
ATTGGCGGGTAAACCTAAGAGAAAAGAGCGTTTATTAGAATAATCGGATATTTAAAAGGGCGTGAAAAGG
TTTATCCGTTCGTCCATTTGTATGTGCATGCCAACCACAGGGTTCCCCAGATCTGGCGCCGGCCAGCGAG
ACGAGCAAGATTGGCCGCCGCCCGAAACGATCCGACAGCGCGCCCAGCACAGGTGCGCAGGCAAATTGCA
CCAACGCATACAGCGCCAGCAGAATGCCATAGTGGGCGGTGACGTCGTTCGAGTGAACCAGATCGCGCAG
GAGGCCCGGCAGCACCGGCATAATCAGGCCGATGCCGACAGCGTCGAGCGCGACAGTGCTCAGAATTACG
ATCAGGGGTATGTTGGGTTTCACGTCTGGCCTCCGGACCAGCCTCCGCTGGTCCGATTGAACGCGCGGAT
TCTTTATCACTGATAAGTTGGTGGACATATTATGTTTATCAGTGATAAAGTGTCAAGCATGACAAAGTTG
CAGCCGAATACAGTGATCCGTGCCGCCCTGGACCTGTTGAACGAGGTCGGCGTAGACGGTCTGACGACAC
GCAAACTGGCGGAACGGTTGGGGGTTCAGCAGCCGGCGCTTTACTGGCACTTCAGGAACAAGCGGGCGCT
GCTCGACGCACTGGCCGAAGCCATGCTGGCGGAGAATCATACGCATTCGGTGCCGAGAGCCGACGACGAC
TGGCGCTCATTTCTGATCGGGAATGCCCGCAGCTTCAGGCAGGCGCTGCTCGCCTACCGCGATGGCGCGC
GCATCCATGCCGGCACGCGACCGGGCGCACCGCAGATGGAAACGGCCGACGCGCAGCTTCGCTTCCTCTG
CGAGGCGGGTTTTTCGGCCGGGGACGCCGTCAATGCGCTGATGACAATCAGCTACTTCACTGTTGGGGCC
GTGCTTGAGGAGCAGGCCGGCGACAGCGATGCCGGCGAGCGCGGCGGCACCGTTGAACAGGCTCCGCTCT
CGCCGCTGTTGCGGGCCGCGATAGACGCCTTCGACGAAGCCGGTCCGGACGCAGCGTTCGAGCAGGGACT
CGCGGTGATTGTCGATGGATTGGCGAAAAGGAGGCTCGTTGTCAGGAACGTTGAAGGACCGAGAAAGGGT
GACGATTGATCAGGACCGCTGCCGGAGCGCAACCCACTCACTACAGCAGAGCCATGTAGACAACATCCCC
TCCCCCTTTCCACCGCGTCAGACGCCCGTAGCAGCCCGCTACGGGCTTTTTCATGCCCTGCCCTAGCGTC
CAAGCCTCACGGCCGCGCTCGGCCTCTCTGGCGGCCTTCTGGCGCTCTTCCGCTTCCTCGCTCACTGACT
CGCTGCGCTCGGTCGTTCGGCTGCGGCGAGCGGTATCAGCTCACTCAAAGGCGGTAATACGGTTATCCAC
AGAATCAGGGGATAACGCAGGAAAGAACATGTGAGCAAAAGGCCAGCAAAAGGCCAGGAACCGTAAAAAG
GCCGCGTTGCTGGCGTTTTTCCATAGGCTCCGCCCCCCTGACGAGCATCACAAAAATCGACGCTCAAGTC
AGAGGTGGCGAAACCCGACAGGACTATAAAGATACCAGGCGTTTCCCCCTGGAAGCTCCCTCGTGCGCTC
TCCTGTTCCGACCCTGCCGCTTACCGGATACCTGTCCGCCTTTCTCCCTTCGGGAAGCGTGGCGCTTTTC
CGCTGCATAACCCTGCTTCGGGGTCATTATAGCGATTTTTTCGGTATATCCATCCTTTTTCGCACGATAT
ACAGGATTTTGCCAAAGGGTTCGTGTAGACTTTCCTTGGTGTATCCAACGGCGTCAGCCGGGCAGGATAG
GTGAAGTAGGCCCACCCGCGAGCGGGTGTTCCTTCTTCACTGTCCCTTATTCGCACCTGGCGGTGCTCAA
CGGGAATCCTGCTCTGCGAGGCTGGCCGGCTACCGCCGGCGTAACAGATGAGGGCAAGCGGATGGCTGAT
GAAACCAAGCCAACCAGGAAGGGCAGCCCACCTATCAAGGTGTACTGCCTTCCAGACGAACGAAGAGCGA
TTGAGGAAAAGGCGGCGGCGGCCGGCATGAGCCTGTCGGCCTACCTGCTGGCCGTCGGCCAGGGCTACAA
AATCACGGGCGTCGTGGACTATGAGCACGTCCGCGAGCTGGCCCGCATCAATGGCGACCTGGGCCGCCTG
GGCGGCCTGCTGAAACTCTGGCTCACCGACGACCCGCGCACGGCGCGGTTCGGTGATGCCACGATCCTCG
CCCTGCTGGCGAAGATCGAAGAGAAGCAGGACGAGCTTGGCAAGGTCATGATGGGCGTGGTCCGCCCGAG
GGCAGAGCCATGACTTTTTTAGCCGCTAAAACGGCCGGGGGGTGCGCGTGATTGCCAAGCACGTCCCCAT
GCGCTCCATCAAGAAGAGCGACTTCGCGGAGCTGGTGA
Features (pLannotate 1.2.2; 27 found; start..end, strand, type, name):
     42..673     +  rep_origin     oriV: incP origin of replication
    737..1012    +  CDS            klaC (fragment): KLAC_ECOLX - Also known as telB. Protein predicted: Swiss-Prot protein existence level 4. Belongs to the kla operon, which is associated with cryptic tellurite resistance, and IncW plasmid fertility inhibition. From Escherichia coli.
   1208..1357    +  CDS            satA (fragment): STA_BACSU - Also known as yyaR. Experimental evidence at protein level: Swiss-Prot protein existence level 1. Involved in resistance to streptothricin, a broad-spectrum antibiotic produced by streptomycetes. Detoxifies streptothricin via acetylation of the beta amino group of the first beta-lysyl moiety of streptothricin. From Bacillus subtilis (strain 168).
   1366..2133    -  mobile_element IS1: prokaryotic transposable element IS1
   2325..3119    +  CDS            KanR: aminoglycoside phosphotransferase; aphA-3; confers resistance to kanamycin
   3418..4566    +  CDS            trfA: trans-acting replication protein that binds to and activates oriV
   4590..4653    +  CDS            TetR (fragment): tetracycline resistance regulatory protein; tetR
   6162..6186    +  misc_feature   LB T-DNA repeat: left border repeat from nopaline C58 T-DNA
   6240..6370    -  CDS            lacI (fragment): lac repressor; lacI; The lac repressor binds to the lac operator to inhibit transcription in E. coli. This inhibition can be relieved by adding lactose or isopropyl-β-D-thiogalactopyranoside (IPTG).
   6371..6671    -  rep_origin     M13 ori (fragment) (sequence partly withheld): M13 bacteriophage origin of replication; arrow indicates direction of (+) strand synthesis
   6669..6824    -  CDS            lacZα (fragment) (sequence partly withheld): LacZα fragment of β-galactosidase; lacZ fragment
   6833..7033    -  terminator     gene 7 terminator: transcription terminator for octopine-type Ti plasmid gene 7
   7080..7872    -  CDS            NeoR/KanR (fragment): aminoglycoside phosphotransferase from Tn5; aph(3')-II (or nptII); confers resistance to neomycin, kanamycin, and G418 (Geneticin®)
   7933..8112    -  promoter       NOS promoter: nopaline synthase promoter
   8192..8518    -  CDS            tnpA (fragment): TN5P_ECOLX - Also known as tnp. Experimental evidence at protein level: Swiss-Prot protein existence level 1. Mediates transposition of transposon Tn5 by a 'cut and paste' mechanism. First, the monomeric transposase binds the 19 bp inverted DNA repeats flanking the transposon. Then, dimerization of the DNA- bound transposase creates a synaptic DNA complex. After nicking of the first DNA strand, excision of the transposon proceeds through a series of intermediates. The transposase then mediates the insertion of the transposon at a new site by strand transfer. The activity of the wild- type tran
   9041..9067    +  CDS            3xHA (fragment): three tandem HA epitope tags
   9071..9097    +  CDS            3xHA (fragment): three tandem HA epitope tags
   9104..9130    +  CDS            3xHA (fragment): three tandem HA epitope tags
   9173..9220    +  CDS            GFP11: 11th β-strand of superfolder GFP associates with GFP(1-10), consisting of the first 10 β-strands, to reconstitute fluorescent GFP (Cabantous et al., 2005; Kamiyama et al., 2016)
   9252..9504    +  terminator     NOS terminator: nopaline synthase terminator and poly(A) signal
   9517..9547    -  promoter       NOS promoter (fragment): nopaline synthase promoter
   9671..9695    +  misc_feature   RB T-DNA repeat: right border repeat from nopaline C58 T-DNA
   9805..10054   -  CDS            TcR (fragment): tetracycline efflux protein; tetA; confers resistance to tetracycline
  10160..10810   +  CDS            TetR: tetracycline resistance regulatory protein; tetR
  11169..11359   -  rep_origin     ori (fragment): high-copy-number ColE1/pMB1/pBR322/pUC origin of replication
  11491..11600   +  oriT           oriT: incP origin of transfer
  11633..12004   +  CDS            traJ: oriT-recognizing protein; traJ
