[The description below was written by a language model from this plasmid's Addgene catalogue record and pLannotate feature annotations shown in this document.]
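Description:
P16ΔS:(MCS)-3xHA-S11 is an empty-backbone plant binary vector of about 12.1 kb, derived from P16ΔS:GFPc:Kan, for constitutive expression in plants of proteins fused to a component of the tripartite split-sfGFP system. Its architecture is that of a broad-host-range IncP replicon: oriV together with the trfA replication protein supports low-copy maintenance, while oriT and traJ allow conjugal mobilisation. These features suit shuttling between E. coli and Agrobacterium, although the record does not name the latter. Bacterial selection uses an aphA-3 kanamycin resistance gene. The annotation also picks up backbone remnants that appear to have no designed role here, including an IS1 element, fragments of tetracycline resistance sequences alongside a full-length tetR, and partial ColE1 and M13 origins.

The T-DNA is bounded by nopaline-type left and right border repeats. Inside it, a NOS promoter drives nptII with the gene 7 terminator, giving kanamycin selection of transformed plant tissue. The expression cassette is listed as being driven by the P16ΔS promoter, which the feature table does not annotate. It should lie upstream of the multiple cloning site, which is followed by three HA epitope repeats, the eleventh β-strand of superfolder GFP (S11) and the NOS terminator. A coding sequence cloned into the MCS by restriction digestion is therefore expressed with a C-terminal 3xHA-S11 tag.

In the tripartite format, fluorescence is reconstituted only when S11- and S10-tagged partners interact and recruit the GFP1-9 detector. This allows protein-protein interactions, including those of membrane proteins, to be detected in planta, while the HA tag permits immunodetection of the fusion.
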