Addgene plasmid #108185: P16ΔS:(MCS)-3xHA-S11
Purpose: (Empty Backbone) Binary vectors used for the constitutive expression of tripartite split-sfGFP components (with a 3xHA tag) in plants
Depositing lab: Tzu-Yin Liu. Depositing organization: National Tsing Hua University. Publication: Detection of membrane protein-protein interaction in planta based on dual intein-coupled tripartite split-GFP association. Liu TY, Chou WC, Chen WY, Chu CY, Dai CY, Wu PY. Plant J. 2018 Feb 16. doi: 10.1111/tpj.13874. PubMed 29451720.
Backbone
  Vector backbone: P16ΔS:GFPc:Kan
  Backbone manufacturer: Jörg Kudla
  Backbone size (bp): 12099
  Vector type: Plant Expression, Synthetic Biology
  Promoter: P16ΔS
  Selectable markers: Kanamycin
Growth in bacteria
  Bacterial resistance: Kanamycin, 50 μg/mL
  Growth temperature: 37°C
  Growth strain: DH5alpha
  Copy number: Low Copy
Gene/Insert
  Cloning method: Restriction Enzyme
  Sequencing primers: 5′ Aagctttggaaccatcttttgggttcc; 3′ TCGCGTATTAAATGTATAATTGCGGGACTC
Terms and licenses: Academic/Nonprofit Terms; Industry Terms: Not Available to Industry
How to cite: P16ΔS:(MCS)-3xHA-S11 was a gift from Tzu-Yin Liu (Addgene plasmid # 108185 ; http://n2t.net/addgene:108185 ; RRID:Addgene_108185)
