>Addgene plasmid #108185 | P16ΔS:(MCS)-3xHA-S11 | depositor partial sequence | sequence record 204014 | MCS-3xHA-S11
GGATCCGGCGCGCCCGGGTTAATTAACTCGAGTCTAGAGTCGACTTACCCATACGATGTTCCAGATTACG
CTGGCTACCCATACGATGTTCCAGATTACGCTGGATCATACCCATACGATGTTCCAGATTACGCTACTAG
TGGTGGAGGGTCTGGTGGCGGATCAACCAGTGAAAAGCGTGACCACATGGTCCTTCTTGAGTATGTAACT
GCTGCTGGGATTACAGATGCTAGCTAA
